Addgene plasmid #57230: PS-CFP2-Integrin-Alpha2-N-18
Purpose: Localization: Integrin/Focal Adhesions, Excitation: 400 / 490, Emission: 468 / 511
Depositing lab: Michael Davidson. Depositing organization: Florida State University, Tallahassee.
Backbone
  Vector backbone: PS-CFP2-N1
  Backbone size w/o insert (bp): 4750
  Vector type: Mammalian Expression
  Selectable markers: Neomycin (select with G418)
Growth in bacteria
  Bacterial resistance: Kanamycin, 50 μg/mL
  Growth temperature: 37°C
  Growth strain: DH5alpha
  Copy number: High Copy
Gene/Insert
  Gene/Insert name: Integrin-Alpha2 (alt name: NM_002203.3)
  Species: H. sapiens (human)
  Entrez Gene: ITGA2 (a.k.a. BR, CD49B, FMAIT3, GPIa, HPA-5, VLA-2, VLAA2)
  Promoter: CMV
  Tag / fusion protein: PS-CFP2 (C terminal on backbone)
  Cloning method: Unknown
  Sequencing primers: 5′ CMV-F; 3′ SV40pA-R
Terms and licenses: Academic/Nonprofit Terms; Industry Terms
Depositor comments: . Excitation = 400 / 490; Emission = 468 / 511
How to cite: PS-CFP2-Integrin-Alpha2-N-18 was a gift from Michael Davidson (Addgene plasmid # 57230 ; http://n2t.net/addgene:57230 ; RRID:Addgene_57230)
