[The description below was written by a language model from this plasmid's Addgene catalogue record.]
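Description:
PS-CFP2-Integrin-Alpha2-N-18 is a mammalian expression plasmid built on the PS-CFP2-N1 backbone (about 4.75 kb without the insert), an N1-style fusion vector in which a gene of interest is cloned upstream of the fluorescent protein coding sequence. It is maintained as a high-copy plasmid in E. coli under kanamycin selection. It also carries a neomycin resistance marker, so transfected mammalian cells can be selected with G418 if stable lines are wanted. The record does not include a feature table, so the origin of replication and other backbone details are not explicitly documented. The use of an SV40 polyA reverse sequencing primer suggests that an SV40 polyadenylation signal lies downstream of the fusion.

The payload is human integrin alpha-2 (ITGA2, also known as CD49B, GPIa or the VLA-2 alpha subunit) expressed from the CMV promoter, with PS-CFP2 fused to its C terminus. The "N-18" in the name probably denotes an 18-residue linker between the two parts, although the record does not say so. PS-CFP2 is a photoswitchable fluorescent protein. The two recorded spectral pairs correspond to its initial cyan state (excitation about 400 nm, emission about 468 nm) and its photoconverted green state (excitation about 490 nm, emission about 511 nm). Conversion is triggered by intense violet illumination.

The stated purpose is localization to integrins and focal adhesions. The construct therefore serves as a live-cell imaging marker for integrin-containing adhesion structures. Photoswitching allows a selected subpopulation of the tagged integrin to be highlighted and followed over time, for example in studies of protein movement and turnover at adhesions.
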