>Addgene plasmid #57230 | PS-CFP2-Integrin-Alpha2-N-18 | addgene partial sequence | sequence record 114362 | SV40pA-R 5'-GAAATTTGTGATGCTATTGC-3'
ACAACAACAATTGCATTCATTTTATGTTTCAGGTTCAGGGGGAGGTGTGGGAGGTTTTTTAAAGCAAGTA
AAACCTCTACAAATGTGGTATGGCTGATTATGATCTAGAGTCGCGGCCGCTTTACTTGTACAGCTCATCC
ATGCCGTGGGTGATGGCGGCGGCGGTCACGAACTCGAGGTAGATCATGTGATCGCGCTTCTCGTTGGGGT
CCTTGGACAGGGCGCTCTGGGTGGACAGGTAGTGGTTATCGGGCAGCAGCACAGGGCCATCGCCGATGGG
GGTATTCTGCTGGTAGTGGTCGGCCAGCTGCACGCTGCCATCCTTGATGTTGTGGCGGACCTTGAAGTTC
ACCTTGATGCCATTCCTGGCCTTGTCGGCCACGATGTACACATTGGTGGCGTTGTAGTTGTACTCCATCT
TATTGCCCAGGATGTTGCCATCCTCCTTGAAATCAGTGCCGGTCAGCTCGATGCGACTCACCAGGGTATC
GCCCTCGAACTTCACCTCGGCGCGCGTCTTGTAGTTGCCGTCATCCTCGAAGAAGATGGTGCGCTCCTGG
ATGTAGCCCTCAGGCATGGCGCTCTTGAAGAAGTCGTGCTGCTTCATGTGATCGGGGTAGCGTGAGAAGC
ACTGCACGCCGTAGCTCAGGGTGGCCACCAGGGTGGGCCAGGGCACAGGCAGCTTGCCGGTGGTGCAGAT
GAACTTCAGGGTCAGCTTGCCGTAGGTGGCATCGCCCTCGCCCTCGCCGCTCACGCTGAACTTGTGGCCA
TTCACATCGC
