>Addgene plasmid #57230 | PS-CFP2-Integrin-Alpha2-N-18 | addgene partial sequence | sequence record 115073 | CMV-F 5'-CGCAAATGGGCGGTAGGCGTG-3'
AACCGTCAGATCCGCTAGCGCTACCGGACTCAGATCTCGAGACCGCCATGGGGCCAGAACGGACAGGGGC
CGCGCCGCTGCCGCTGCTGCTGGTGTTAGCGCTCAGTCAAGGCATTTTAAATTGTTGTTTGGCCTACAAT
GTTGGTCTCCCAGAAGCAAAAATATTTTCCGGTCCTTCAAGTGAACAGTTTGGCTATGCAGTGCAGCAGT
TTATAAATCCAAAAGGCAACTGGTTACTGGTTGGTTCACCCTGGAGTGGCTTTCCTGAGAACCGAATGGG
AGATGTGTATAAATGTCCTGTTGACCTATCCACTGCCACATGTGAAAAACTAAATTTGCAAACTTCAACA
AGCATTCCAAATGTTACTGAGATGAAAACCAACATGAGCCTCGGCTTGATCCTCACCAGGAACATGGGAA
CTGGAGGTTTTCTCACATGTGGTCCTCTGTGGGCACAGCAATGTGGGAATCAGTATTACACAACGGGTGT
GTGTTCTGACATCAGTCCTGATTTTCAGCTCTCAGCCAGCTTCTCACCTGCAACTCAGCCCTGCCCTTCC
CTCATAGATGTTGTGGTTGTGTGTGATGAATCAAATAGTATTTATCCTTGGGATGCAGTAAAGAATTTTT
TGGAAAAATTTGTACAAGGCCTGGATATAGGCCCCACAAAGACACAGGTGGGGTTAATTCAGTATGCCAA
TAATCCAAGAGTTGTGTTTAACTTGAACACATATAAAACCAAAGAAGAAATGATTGTAGCAACATCCCAG
ACATCCCAATATGGTGGGGACCTCACAAACACATTTGGAGCAATTCAATATGCAAGAAAATATGCTTATT
CAGCAGCTTTCTGGTGGGCGACGAAGTGCTACAAA
